>Addgene plasmid #218684 | AAV-sCAG-mBaoJin-oPRE | addgene full sequence | sequence record 438234 | Addgene NGS Result
CTGCGCGCTCGCTCGCTCACTGAGGCCGCCCGGGCAAAGCCCGGGCGTCGGGCGACCTTTGGTCGCCCGG
CCTCAGTGAGCGAGCGAGCGCGCAGAGAGGGAGTGGCCAACTCCATCACTAGGGGTTCCTTCTAGACAAC
TTTGTATAGAAAAGTTGCGTTACATAACTTACGGTAAATGGCCCGCCTGGCTGACCGCCCAACGACCCCC
GCCCATTGACGTCAATAGTAACGCCAATAGGGACTTTCCATTGACGTCAATGGGTGGAGTATTTACGGTA
AACTGCCCACTTGGCAGTACATCAAGTGTATCATATGCCAAGTACGCCCCCTATTGACGTCAATGACGGT
AAATGGCCCGCCTGGCATTGTGCCCAGTACATGACCTTATGGGACTTTCCTACTTGGCAGTACATCTACG
TATTAGTCATCGCTATTACCATGGTCGAGGTGAGCCCCACGTTCTGCTTCACTCTCCCCATCTCCCCCCC
CTCCCCACCCCCAATTTTGTATTTATTTATTTTTTAATTATTTTGTGCAGCGATGGGGGCGGGGGGGGGG
GGGGGGCGCGCGCCRGGSGGGGSGGGGSGGGGSGGGGGGSGGGGSGGGGSGRGGCGGRGAGGTGCGGCGG
CAGCCAATCAGAGCGGCGCGCTCCGAAAGTTTCCTTTTATGGCGAGGCGGCGGCGGCGGCGGCCCTATAA
AAAGCGAAGCGCGCGGCGGGCGGGAGTCGCTGCGACGCTGCCTTCGCCCCGTGCCCCGCTCCGCCGCCGC
CTCGCGCCGCCCGCCCCGGCTCTGACTGACCGCGTTACTCCCACAGGTGAGCGGGCGGGACGGCCCTTCT
CCTCCGGGCTGTAATTAGCGCTTGGTTTAATGACGGCTTGTTTCTTTTCTGTGGCTGCGTGAAAGCCTTG
AGGGGCTCCGGGAGCTAGAGCCTCTGCTAACCATGTTCATGCCTTCTTCTTTTTCCTACAGCTCCTGGGC
AACGTGCTGGTTATTGTGCTGTCTCATCATTTTGGCAAAGAATTCCAAGTTTGTACAAAAAAGCAGGCTG
CCACCATGGTCTCAAAGGGAGAGGAGGAAAACATGGCTAGTACACCATTTAAATTTCAACTTAAAGGAAC
CATCAATGGCAAATCGTTTACCGTTGAAGGCGAAGGTGAAGGGAACTCACATGAAGGTTCTCATAAAGGA
AAATATGTTTGTACAAGTGGAAAACTACCGATGTCATGGGCAGCACTTGGGACAACCTTTGGTTATGGAA
TGAAATATTATACCAAATATCCTAGTGGACTGAAGAACTGGTTTCGTGAAGTAATGCCCGGAGGCTTTAC
CTACGATCGTCATATTCAATATAAAGGCGATGGGAGTATCCATGCAAAACACCAACACTTTATGAAAAAT
GGGACTTATCACAACATTGTAGAATTTACCGGTCAGGATTTTAAAGAAAATAGTCCAGTCTTAACTGGAG
ATATGAATGTCTCATTACCGAATGAAGTCCCACAAATACCCAGAGATGATGGAGTAGAATGCCCAGTGAC
CTTGCTTTATCCTTTATTATCGGATAAATCAAAATACGTCGAGGCTCACCAATATACAATCTGCAAGCCT
CTTCATAATCAACCAGCACCTGATGTCCCATATCACTGGATTCGTAAACAATACACACAAAGCAAAGATG
ATGCCGAGGAACGCGATCATATCTGTCAATCAGAGACTCTCGAAGCACACTTAAAGGGCATGGACGAGCT
GTATAAGTAGACCCAGCTTTCTTGTACAAAGTGGGAATTCGAGCATCTTACCGCCATTTATACCCATATT
TGTTCTGTTTTTCTTGATTTGGGTATACATTTAAATGTTAATAAAACAAAATGGTGGGGCAATCATTTAC
ATTTTTAGGGATATGTAATTACTAGTTCAGGTGTATTGCCACAAGACAAACATGTTAAGAAACTTTCCCG
TTATTTACGCTCTGTTCCTGTTAATCAACCTCTGGATTACAAAATTTGTGAAAGATTGACTGATATTCTT
AACTATGTTGCTCCTTTTACGCTGTGTGGATATGCTGCTTTATAGCCTCTGTATCTAGCTATTGCTTCCC
GTACGGCTTTCGTTTTCTCCTCCTTGTATAAATCCTGGTTGCTGTCTCTTTTAGAGGAGTTGTGGCCCGT
TGTCCGTCAACGTGGCGTGGTGTGCTCTGTGTTTGCTGACGCAACCCCCACTGGCTGGGGCATTGCCACC
ACCTGTCAACTCCTTTCTGGGACTTTCGCTTTCCCCCTCCCGATCGCCACGGCAGAACTCATCGCCGCCT
GCCTTGCCCGCTGCTGGACAGGGGCTAGGTTGCTGGGCACTGATAATTCCGTGGTGTTGTCGAATTCCTA
GAGCTCGCTGATCAGCCTCGACTGTGCCTTCTAGTTGCCAGCCATCTGTTGTTTGCCCCTCCCCCGTGCC
TTCCTTGACCCTGGAAGGTGCCACTCCCACTGTCCTTTCCTAATAAAATGAGGAAATTGCATCGCATTGT
CTGAGTAGGTGTCATTCTATTCTGGGGGGTGGGGTGGGGCAGGACAGCAAGGGGGAGGATTGGGAAGAGA
ATAGCAGGCATGCTGGGGAGGGCCGCAGGAACCCCTAGTGATGGAGTTGGCCACTCCCTCTCTGCGCGCT
CGCTCGCTCACTGAGGCCGGGCGACCAAAGGTCGCCCGACGCCCGGGCTTTGCCCGGGCGGCCTCAGTGA
GCGAGCGAGCGCGCAGCTGCCTGCAGGGGCGCCTGATGCGGTATTTTCTCCTTACGCATCTGTGCGGTAT
TTCACACCGCATA
[95 nt withheld, positions 2814-2908]
T
[46 nt withheld, positions 2910-2955]
C
[141 nt withheld, positions 2957-3097]
CCTTTGACGTTGGAGTCCACGTTCTTT
[37 nt withheld, positions 3125-3161]
ACTCTATCTCGGGCTATTCTTTTGATTTATAAGGGATTTTGCCGATTTCGGTCTATTGGTTAAAAAATGA
GCTGATTTAACAAAAATTTAACGCGAATTTTAACAAAATATTAACGTTTACAATTTTATGGTGCACTCTC
AGTACAATCTGCTCTGATGCCGCATAGTTAAGCCAGCCCCGACACCCGCCAACACCCGCTGACGCGCCCT
GACGGGCTTGTCTGCTCCCGGCATCCGCTTACAGACAAGCTGTGACCGTCTCCGGGAGCTGCATGTGTCA
GAGGTTTTCACCGTCATCACCGAAACGCGCGAGACGAAAGGGCCTCGTGATACGCCTATTTTTATAGGTT
AATGTCATGATAATAATGGTTTCTTAGACGTCAGGTGGCACTTTTCGGGGAAATGTGCGCGGAACCCCTA
TTTGTTTATTTTTCTAAATACATTCAAATATGTATCCGCTCATGAGACAATAACCCTGATAAATGCTTCA
ATAATATTGAAAAAGGAAGAGTATGAGTATTCAACATTTCCGTGTCGCCCTTATTCCCTTTTTTGCGGCA
TTTTGCCTTCCTGTTTTTGCTCACCCAGAAACGCTGGTGAAAGTAAAAGATGCTGAAGATCAGTTGGGTG
CACGAGTGGGTTACATCGAACTGGATCTCAACAGCGGTAAGATCCTTGAGAGTTTTCGCCCCGAAGAACG
TTTTCCAATGATGAGCACTTTTAAAGTTCTGCTATGTGGCGCGGTATTATCCCGTATTGACGCCGGGCAA
GAGCAACTCGGTCGCCGCATACACTATTCTCAGAATGACTTGGTTGAGTACTCACCAGTCACAGAAAAGC
ATCTTACGGATGGCATGACAGTAAGAGAATTATGCAGTGCTGCCATAACCATGAGTGATAACACTGCGGC
CAACTTACTTCTGACAACGATCGGAGGACCGAAGGAGCTAACCGCTTTTTTGCACAACATGGGGGATCAT
GTAACTCGCCTTGATCGTTGGGAACCGGAGCTGAATGAAGCCATACCAAACGACGAGCGTGACACCACGA
TGCCTGTAGCAATGGCAACAACGTTGCGCAAACTATTAACTGGCGAACTACTTACTCTAGCTTCCCGGCA
ACAATTAATAGACTGGATGGAGGCGGATAAAGTTGCAGGACCACTTCTGCGCTCGGCCCTTCCGGCTGGC
TGGTTTATTGCTGATAAATCTGGAGCCGGTGAGCGTGGAAGCCGCGGTATCATTGCAGCACTGGGGCCAG
ATGGTAAGCCCTCCCGTATCGTAGTTATCTACACGACGGGGAGTCAGGCAACTATGGATGAACGAAATAG
ACAGATCGCTGAGATAGGTGCCTCACTGATTAAGCATTGGTAACTGTCAGACCAAGTTTACTCATATATA
CTTTAGATTGATTTAAAACTTCATTTTTAATTTAAAAGGATCTAGGTGAAGATCCTTTTTGATAATCTCA
TGACCAAAATCCCTTAACGTGAGTTTTCGTTCCACTGAGCGTCAGACCCCGTAGAAAAGATCAAAGGATC
TTCTTGAGATCCTTTTTTTCTGCGCGTAATCTGCTGCTTGCAAACAAAAAAACCACCGCTACCAGCGGTG
GTTTGTTTGCCGGATCAAGAGCTACCAACTCTTTTTCCGAAGGTAACTGGCTTCAGCAGAGCGCAGATAC
CAAATACTGTTCTTCTAGTGTAGCCGTAGTTAGGCCACCACTTCAAGAACTCTGTAGCACCGCCTACATA
CCTCGCTCTGCTAATCCTGTTACCAGTGGCTGCTGCCAGTGGCGATAAGTCGTGTCTTACCGGGTTGGAC
TCAAGACGATAGTTACCGGATAAGGCGCAGCGGTCGGGCTGAACGGGGGGTTCGTGCACACAGCCCAGCT
TGGAGCGAACGACCTACACCGAACTGAGATACCTACAGCGTGAGCTATGAGAAAGCGCCACGCTTCCCGA
AGGGAGAAAGGCGGACAGGTATCCGGTAAGCGGCAGGGTCGGAACAGGAGAGCGCACGAGGGAGCTTCCA
GGGGGAAACGCCTGGTATCTTTATAGTCCTGTCGGGTTTCGCCACCTCTGACTTGAGCGTCGATTTTTGT
GATGCTCGTCAGGGGGGCGGAGCCTATGGAAAAACGCCAGCAACGCGGCCTTTTTACGGTTCCTGGCCTT
TTGCTGGCCTTTTGCTCACATGTCCTGCAGGCAG
Features (pLannotate 1.2.2; 20 found; start..end, strand, type, name):
    137..157     +  protein_bind   attB4: mutant version of attB; core recombination site for the Gateway® BP reaction BP Clonase™
    158..443     +  enhancer       CMV enhancer: human cytomegalovirus immediate early enhancer; contains an 18-bp deletion relative to the standard CMV enhancer
    445..722     +  promoter       chicken β-actin promoter: No description available
    723..859     +  intron         hybrid intron (fragment): hybrid between chicken β-actin (CBA) and minute virus of mice (MMV) introns (Gray et al., 2011)
    931..971     +  intron         β-globin intron (fragment): intron from rabbit β-globin gene
   1026..1046    +  protein_bind   attB1: mutant version of attB; core recombination site for the Gateway® BP reaction BP Clonase™
   1737..1760    +  CDS            mBanana (fragment): yellow monomeric derivative of DsRed fluorescent protein mammalian codon-optimized
   1764..1784    -  protein_bind   attB2: mutant version of attB; core recombination site for the Gateway® BP reaction BP Clonase™
   1792..1851    +  CDS            S (fragment): HBSAG_WHV6 - Experimental evidence at transcript level: Swiss-Prot protein existence level 2. The middle envelope protein plays an important role in the budding of the virion. It is involved in the induction of budding in a nucleocapsid independent way. In this process the majority of envelope proteins bud to form subviral lipoprotein particles of 22 nm of diameter that do not contain a nucleocapsid (By similarity). From Woodchuck hepatitis B virus (isolate w64/pWS23) (WHV).
   1983..2372    +  misc_feature   WPRE: woodchuck hepatitis virus posttranscriptional regulatory element
   2402..2513    +  polyA_signal   bGH poly(A) signal: bovine growth hormone polyadenylation signal
   2617..2757    +  repeat_region  AAV2 ITR: inverted terminal repeat of adeno-associated virus serotype 2 inverted
   2762..2813    -  misc_feature   bom (fragment): basis of mobility region from pBR322
   2832..3287    +  rep_origin     f1 ori (sequence partly withheld): f1 bacteriophage origin of replication; arrow indicates direction of (+) strand synthesis
   3288..3337    -  misc_feature   bom (fragment): basis of mobility region from pBR322
   3439..3474    -  CDS            rop (fragment): Rop protein, which maintains plasmids at low copy number; rop
   3569..3673    +  promoter       AmpR promoter: bla
   3674..4534    +  CDS            AmpR: β-lactamase; bla; confers resistance to ampicillin, carbenicillin, and related antibiotics
   4705..5293    +  rep_origin     ori: high-copy-number ColE1/pMB1/pBR322/pUC origin of replication
   5355..130     -  repeat_region  AAV2 ITR (across the origin): inverted terminal repeat of adeno-associated virus serotype 2 inverted
