[The description below was written by a language model from this plasmid's Addgene catalogue record and pLannotate feature annotations shown in this document.]
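Description:
AAV-sCAG-mBaoJin-oPRE is an AAV transfer (vector genome) plasmid for mammalian expression of the green fluorescent protein mBaoJin, built on a commercially sourced backbone whose name is not recorded. It is about 5.4 kb and is maintained in bacteria at high copy through a ColE1/pUC-type origin, with ampicillin selection provided by the β-lactamase gene under its own promoter. An f1 phage origin and short remnants of pBR322 bom and rop sequences also sit in the backbone. A recombination-deficient cloning strain is listed for growth, which is common practice for keeping the repeat-rich ITRs intact.

The expression cassette lies between two AAV2 inverted terminal repeats, the cis elements needed for replication and packaging of the genome into AAV capsids when rep, cap and helper functions are supplied in trans. Transcription is driven by a shortened CAG promoter, annotated here as a CMV enhancer carrying a small deletion, the chicken β-actin promoter, and truncated hybrid and β-globin intron fragments. The 705 bp insert encodes mBaoJin, a monomeric variant of StayGold from C. uchidae. The annotation tool does not recognise this coding sequence itself, and the short "mBanana" hit at its 3′ end is probably just a local similarity. Gateway attB4, attB1 and attB2 sites flank the promoter and the open reading frame, suggesting modular recombinational assembly. Downstream, an optimised, truncated woodchuck hepatitis virus posttranscriptional element (oPRE) enhances transcript stability and expression, followed by a bovine growth hormone polyadenylation signal. The compact regulatory elements save packaging capacity, and the construct serves as a source of recombinant AAV, or for direct transfection, to label mammalian cells with a fluorescent reporter.
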