Addgene plasmid #218684: AAV-sCAG-mBaoJin-oPRE
Purpose: AAV vector plasmid expressing mBaoJin under a short variant of the CAG (sCAG) promoter. It also contains an optimised and truncated version of WPRE as a regulatory element.
Depositing lab: Bart Nieuwenhuis. Depositing organization: University of Cambridge.
Backbone
  Vector backbone: N/A
  Backbone manufacturer: VectorBuilder
  Vector type: Mammalian Expression, AAV
Growth in bacteria
  Bacterial resistance: Ampicillin, 100 μg/mL
  Growth temperature: 37°C
  Growth strain: NEB Stable
  Copy number: High Copy
Gene/Insert
  Gene/Insert name: mBaoJin (alt names: mBJ; Monomer variant of StayGold)
  Species: C. uchidae
  Insert size (bp): 705
  Promoter: Short variant of the CAG promoter
  Cloning method: Unknown
  Sequencing primers: 5′ N/A
Resource information
  A portion of this plasmid was derived from a plasmid made by: VectorBuilder
Terms and licenses: Academic/Nonprofit Terms; Industry Terms: Not Available to Industry
Depositor comments: The DNA sequence for mBaoJin is based on supplementary figure 2 in DOI: 10.1038/s41592-024-02203-y.
How to cite: AAV-sCAG-mBaoJin-oPRE was a gift from Bart Nieuwenhuis (Addgene plasmid # 218684 ; http://n2t.net/addgene:218684 ; RRID:Addgene_218684)
